>Addgene plasmid #106137 | pCfB6581 | depositor full sequence | sequence record 200948 | pCfB6581 sequence 7730 bps
GAATGCGTGCGATGCCCATCAATCCATGGAATCTTTGCCGTGAGACACACAAGTTTCAGACTTGCTCCTT
TTGAGTCTTCTCATCATTTACGACAGTTCTTTTTCCACCCACAGCCATCCGACTTGTGCATCTCCGTATC
CTAGCCGAGCCCATTCGGGGTGCATGACAACTGCGGGATCTTGGGGGTAGAGTGTTTAGCGAAATTAATA
TATGCAGTATAGTGCAGGATGAGCTAAGAAGCATTCTACAAACAGTTGTATACAGGCACCAGACATTTAT
ATAGTTATTGGGAAACGTCGAGTGGCGTAAGATGGCGGTGCCCTGGAGCCACTCACACATGTATCATAGG
TTTAATAAGTCCCGCACGGGTCGTTTCTAATGTAATGTCTCATGTCTAAGAACCACGGTGTATTCACCGA
ACTATCCTTGAGATACTCATTGCTCATCGCTACGGGCTCGACGCTGGCATTTTTTCTCCGATAATTTCAC
GGTGGACGTACCCACAGGCCATCCCTTCTGCTTTGGGAACTCGCGTATACGTGCAACGCTTACGCAACTA
ACATGAATGAATACGATATACATCAAAGACTATGATACGCAGTATTGCACACTGTACGAGTAAGGGCACT
AGCCACTGCACTCAAGTGAAACCGTTGCCCGGGTACGAGTATGAGTATGTACAGTATGTTTAGTATTGTA
CTTGGACAATGCTTGTATCGTACATTCTCAAGTGTCAAACATAAATATCCGTTGCTATATCCTCGCACCA
CCACGTAGCTCGCTATATCCCTGTGTTGAATCCATCCATCTTGGATTGCCAATTGTGCACACAGAACCGG
GCACTCACTTCCCCATCCACACTTCAACGGAATGCGTGCGATCGCGTGCATTCCTTCTGTTCGGAATCAA
CCTCAAGGTTAACGGCCACGATCCCCTCGTTGTTACTCTTGGTCAGCCCATTGTCGGTAACGCTGGCTTT
GCTAACTGGGTCGATAAACTCTTCTTTGGCCAGGAGAACCCCGATGTCTCCAAGGTGTCCAAAGACCGAA
AGCTCTACCGAATCACCCACCGAGGAGATATCGTCCCTCAAGTGCCCTTCTGGGACGGTTACCAGCACTG
CTCTGGTGAGGTCTTTATTGACTGGCCCCTGATCCACCCTCCTCTCTCCAACGTTGTCATGTGCCAGGGC
CAGAGCAATAAACAGTGCTCTGCCGGTAACACTCTGCTCCAGCAGGTCAATGTGATTGGAAACCATCTGC
AGTACTTCGTCACCGAGGGTGTCTGTGGTATCTAAGCTATTTATCACTCTTTACAACTTCTACCTCAACT
ATCTACTTTAATAAATGAATATCGTTTATTCTCTATGATTACTGTATATGCGTTCCTCTAAGACAAATCG
AAACCAGCATGCGATCGAATGGCATACAAAAGTTTCTTCCGAAGTTGATCAATGTCCTGATAGTCAGGCA
GCTTGAGAAGATTGACACAGGTGGAGGCCGTAGGGAACCGATCAACCTGTCTACCAGCGTTACGAATGGC
AAATGACGGGTTCAAAGCCTTGAATCCTTGCAATGGTGCCTTGGATACTGATGTCACAAACTTAAGAAGC
AGCCGCTTGTCCTCTTCCTCGAAACTCTCAAACACAGTCCAGAAGTCCTTTATAGTTTGATCTGTATCCA
GATAGCCTCCGTAATTGGTGTGTGTCTTCAAATCCCAGACGTCCACATTGGCATGTCCTCCACTGATAAG
CATTTGAAGTTCATCTGCGTTGAACATTGAGACCCACGAAGGGTCAATGAGCTGGTATAGACCGCCCAAG
AATGCATCTGAGAACAGCTGAAGCTTCGTACGATAACTTCGTATAATGTATGCTATACGAAGTTATAAGG
AGTTTGGCGCCCGTTTTTTCGAGCCCCACACGTTTCGGTGAGTATGAGCGGCGGCAGATTCGAGCGTTTC
CGGTTTCCGCGGCTGGACGAGAGCCCATGATGGGGGCTCCCACCACCAGCAATCAGGGCCCTGATTACAC
ACCCACCTGTAATGTCATGCTGTTCATCGTGGTTAATGCTGCTGTGTGCTGTGTGTGTGTGTTGTTTGGC
GCTCATTGTTGCGTTATGCAGCGTACACCACAATATTGGAAGCTTATTAGCCTTTCTATTTTTTCGTTTG
CAAGGCTTAACAACATTGCTGTGGAGAGGGATGGGGATATGGAGGCCGCTGGAGGGAGTCGGAGAGGCGT
TTTGGAGCGGCTTGGCCTGGCGCCCAGCTCGCGAAACGCACCTAGGACCCTTTGGCACGCCGAAATGTGC
CACTTTTCAGTCTAGTAACGCCTTACCTACGTCATTCCATGCATGCATGTTTGCGCCTTTTTTCCCTTGC
CCTTGATCGCCACACAGTACAGTGCACTGTACAGTGGAGGTTTTGGGGGGGTCTTAGATGGGAGCTAAAA
GCGGCCTAGCGGTACACTAGTGGGATTGTATGGAGTGGCATGGAGCCTAGGTGGAGCCTGACAGGACGCA
CGACCGGCTAGCCCGTGACAGACGATGGGTGGCTCCTGTTGTCCACCGCGTACAAATGTTTGGGCCAAAG
TCTTGTCAGCCTTGCTTGCGAACCTAATTCCCAATTTTGTCACTTCGCACCCCCATTGATCGAGCCCTAA
CCCCTGCCCATCAGGCAATCCAATTAAGCTCGCATTGTCTGCCTTGTTTAGTTTGGCTCCTGCCCGTTTC
GGCGTCCACTTGCACAAACACAAACAAGCATTATATATAAGGCTCGTCTCTCCCTCCCAACCACACTCAC
TTTTTTGCCCGTCTTCCCTTGCTAACACAAAAGTCAAGAACACAAACAACCACCCCAACCCCCTTACACA
CAAGACATATCTACAGCAATGGGTAAAAAGCCTGAACTCACCGCGACGTCTGTCGAGAAGTTTCTGATCG
AAAAGTTCGACAGCGTCTCCGACCTGATGCAGCTCTCGGAGGGCGAAGAATCTCGTGCTTTCAGCTTCGA
TGTAGGAGGGCGTGGATATGTCCTGCGGGTAAATAGCTGCGCCGATGGTTTCTACAAAGATCGTTATGTT
TATCGGCACTTTGCATCGGCCGCGCTCCCGATTCCGGAAGTGCTTGACATTGGGGAATTCAGCGAGAGCC
TGACCTATTGCATCTCCCGCCGTGCACAGGGTGTCACGTTGCAAGACCTGCCTGAAACCGAACTGCCCGC
TGTTCTGCAGCCGGTCGCGGAGGCAATGGATGCCATTGCTGCGGCCGATCTTAGCCAGACGAGCGGGTTC
GGCCCATTCGGACCGCAAGGAATCGGTCAATACACTACATGGCGTGATTTCATATGCGCGATTGCTGATC
CCCATGTGTATCACTGGCAAACTGTGATGGACGACACCGTCAGTGCGTCCGTCGCGCAGGCTCTCGATGA
GCTGATGCTTTGGGCCGAGGACTGCCCCGAAGTCCGGCACCTCGTGCACGCGGATTTCGGCTCCAACAAT
GTCCTGACGGACAATGGCCGCATAACAGCGGTCATTGACTGGAGCGAGGCGATGTTCGGGGATTCCCAAT
ACGAGGTCGCCAACATCTTCTTCTGGAGGCCGTGGTTGGCTTGTATGGAGCAGCAGACGCGCTACTTCGA
GCGGAGGCATCCGGAGCTTGCAGGATCGCCGCGGCTCCGGGCGTATATGCTCCGCATTGGTCTTGACCAA
CTCTATCAGAGCTTGGTTGACGGCAATTTCGATGATGCAGCTTGGGCGCAGGGTCGATGCGACGCAATCG
TCCGATCCGGAGCCGGGACTGTCGGGCGTACACAAATCGCCCGCAGAAGCGCGGCCGTCTGGACCGATGG
CTGTGTAGAAGTACTCGCCGATAGTGGAAACCGACGCCCCAGCACTCGTCCGAGGGCAAAGGAATAACCC
CACGTTGCCGGTCTTGCCTCCTACTACCTGTCCATCAATGACGAGGTTCTCACCCCTGCCCAGGTCGAGG
CTCTTATTACTGAGTCCAACACCGGTGTTCTTCCCACCACCAACCTCAAGGGCTCTCCCAACGCTGTTGC
CTACAACGGTGTTGGCATTTAGGCAATTAACAGATAGTTTGCCGGTGATAATTCTCTTAACCTCCCACAC
TCCTTTGACATAACGATTTATGTAACGAAACTGAAATTTGACCAGATATTGTTGTAAATAGAAAATCTGG
CTTGTAGGTGGCAAAATGCGGCGTCTTTGTTCATCAATTCCCTCTGTGACTACTCGTCATCCCTTTATGT
TCGACTGTCGTATTTCTTATTTTCCATACATATGCAAGTGAGATGCCCGTGTCCGAATTCATAACTTCGT
ATAATGTATGCTATACGAAGTTATGTGATATCAGATCCACTAGTGGCCTTTCTGGGGACCGAGAATTAGT
GTTGATGCTAGCGCAAGGCTTGTTCTTTAGTGGGCATCTACCGCAGCTACTATACACGAGCGCGACGTAG
GTATAGCATGCCAAAGGCGGGTGCGATACCAGATGACGCTATAATATGCCAGATTTGCACTAGCACACAT
CACTGGAAGCTGTCAATTTGAAAATGTCAATGCAGTCTCACCATTGGACGATCTTGGCACCTCCTAAACT
CTGGCAATGTCTGAGCTCTTTGACACATAAGACATCAAGCAGACGGTCTAAAATCATATGCCATGTAAAG
AACTACTAGTGCCTGTAGAAGACGCCTGTAGAAGACGCCTGTAGAAGACGCCTGTAGAAGACGGCTACTT
GTATATTCTCACTTGTCGTGCTTCACTCACGGCTCGATGTCCACTGCTTACCTCAGCGGCAGCGGGCGGA
AAAAGCCTACAAACCCCTGTCGGCCGCGTTGCACTTGTTGGGCGACGACCAAAATCGCGTGCATTCGCGG
CCGCATTTAAATCCCCACTTCAGAAGTTCCTATACTTTCTAGAGAATAGGAACTTCACTATAGAGTCGAA
TAAGGGCGACACCCCATAATTAGCCCGGGCGAAAGGCCCAGTCTTTCGACTGAGCCTTTCGTTTTATTTG
ATGCCTGGCAGTTCCCTACTCTCGCATGGGGAGTCCCCACACTACCATCGGCGCTACGGCGTTTCACTTC
TGAGTTCGGCATGGGGTCAGGTGGGACCACCGCGCTACTGCCGCCAGGCAAACAAGGGGTGTTATGAGCC
ATATTCAGGTATAAATGGGCTCGCGATAATGTTCAGAATTGGTTAATTGGTTGTAACACTGACCCCTATT
TGTTTATTTTTCTAAATACATTCAAATATGTATCCGCTCATGAGACAATAACCCTGATAAATGCTTCAAT
AATATTGAAAAAGGAAGAATATGAGTATTCAACATTTCCGTGTCGCCCTTATTCCCTTTTTTGCGGCATT
TTGCCTTCCTGTTTTTGCTCACCCAGAAACGCTGGTGAAAGTAAAAGATGCTGAAGATCAGTTGGGTGCA
CGAGTGGGTTACATCGAACTGGATCTCAACAGCGGTAAGATCCTTGAGAGTTTTCGCCCCGAAGAACGTT
TTCCAATGATGAGCACTTTTAAAGTTCTGCTATGTGGCGCGGTATTATCCCGTATTGACGCCGGGCAAGA
GCAACTCGGTCGCCGCATACACTATTCTCAGAATGACTTGGTTGAGTACTCACCAGTCACAGAAAAGCAT
CTTACGGATGGCATGACAGTAAGAGAATTATGCAGTGCTGCCATAACCATGAGTGATAACACTGCGGCCA
ACTTACTTCTGACAACGATCGGAGGACCGAAGGAGCTAACCGCTTTTTTGCACAACATGGGGGATCATGT
AACTCGCCTTGATCGTTGGGAACCGGAGCTGAATGAAGCCATACCAAACGACGAGCGTGACACCACGATG
CCTGTAGCGATGGCAACAACGTTGCGCAAACTATTAACTGGCGAACTACTTACTCTAGCTTCCCGGCAAC
AATTAATAGACTGGATGGAGGCGGATAAAGTTGCAGGACCACTTCTGCGCTCGGCCCTTCCGGCTGGCTG
GTTTATTGCTGATAAATCCGGAGCCGGTGAGCGTGGTTCTCGCGGTATCATCGCAGCGCTGGGGCCAGAT
GGTAAGCCCTCCCGTATCGTAGTTATCTACACGACGGGGAGTCAGGCAACTATGGATGAACGAAATAGAC
AGATCGCTGAGATAGGTGCCTCACTGATTAAGCATTGGTAAAAGCAGAGCATTACGCTGACTTGACGGGA
CGGCGCAAGCTCATGACCAAAATCCCTTAACGTGAGTTACGCGCGCGTCGTTCCACTGAGCGTCAGACCC
CGTAGAAAAGATCAAAGGATCTTCTTGAGATCCTTTTTTTCTGCGCGTAATCTGCTGCTTGCAAACAAAA
AAACCACCGCTACCAGCGGTGGTTTGTTTGCCGGATCAAGAGCTACCAACTCTTTTTCCGAAGGTAACTG
GCTTCAGCAGAGCGCAGATACCAAATACTGTTCTTCTAGTGTAGCCGTAGTTAGCCCACCACTTCAAGAA
CTCTGTAGCACCGCCTACATACCTCGCTCTGCTAATCCTGTTACCAGTGGCTGCTGCCAGTGGCGATAAG
TCGTGTCTTACCGGGTTGGACTCAAGACGATAGTTACCGGATAAGGCGCAGCGGTCGGGCTGAACGGGGG
GTTCGTGCACACAGCCCAGCTTGGAGCGAACGACCTACACCGAACTGAGATACCTACAGCGTGAGCTATG
AGAAAGCGCCACGCTTCCCGAAGGGAGAAAGGCGGACAGGTATCCGGTAAGCGGCAGGGTCGGAACAGGA
GAGCGCACGAGGGAGCTTCCAGGGGGAAACGCCTGGTATCTTTATAGTCCTGTCGGGTTTCGCCACCTCT
GACTTGAGCGTCGATTTTTGTGATGCTCGTCAGGGGGGCGGAGCCTATGGAAAAACGCCAGCAACGCGGC
CTTTTTACGGTTCCTGGCCTTTTGCTGGCCTTTTGCTCACATGTTCTTTCCTGCGTTATCCCCTGATTCT
GTGGATAACCGTATTACCGCCTTTGAGTGAGCTGATACCGCTCGCCGCAGCCGAACGACCGAGCGCAGCG
AGTCAGTGAGCGAGGAAGCGGAAGGCGAGAGTAGGGAACTGCCAGGCATCAAACTAAGCAGAAGGCCCCT
GACGGATGGCCTTTTTGCGTTTCTACAAACTCTTTCTGTGTTGTAAAACGACGGCCAGTCTTAAGCTCGG
GCCCCCTGGGCGGTTCTGATAACGAGTAATCGTTAATCCGCAAATAACGTAAAAACCCGCTTCGGCGGGT
TTTTTTATGGGGGGAGTTTAGGGAAAGAGCATTTGTCAGAATATTTAAGGGCGCCTGTCACTTTGCTTGA
TATATGAGAATTATTTAACCTTATAAATGAGAAAAAAGCAACGCACTTTAAATAAGATACGTTGCTTTTT
CGATTGATGAACACCTATAATTAAACTATTCATCTATTATTTATGATTTTTTGTATATACAATATTTCTA
GTTTGTTAAAGAGAATTAAGAAAATAAATCTCGAAAATAATAAAGGGAAAATCAGTTTTTGATATCAAAA
TTATACATGTCAACGATAATACAAAATATAATACAAACTATAAGATGTTATCAGTATTTATTATGCATTT
AGAATAAATTTTGTGTCGCCCTTATTCGACTCACTATAGAAGTTCCTATTCTCTAGAAAGTATAGGAACT
TCACTTCATTTTATTTAAATTTGCGGCCGC
Features (pLannotate 1.2.2; 14 found; start..end, strand, type, name):
   1391..1825    -  CDS            HUL5 (fragment): HUL5_YEAST - Experimental evidence at protein level: Swiss-Prot protein existence level 1. Probable E3 ubiquitin-protein ligase which accepts ubiquitin from an E2 ubiquitin-conjugating enzyme in the form of a thioester and then directly transfers the ubiquitin to targeted substrates. Non essential. From Saccharomyces cerevisiae (strain ATCC 204508 / S288c) (Baker's yeast).
   1853..1886    -  protein_bind   loxP: Cre-mediated recombination occurs in the 8-bp core sequence (GCATACAT). Cre recombinase
   2895..3916    +  CDS            HygR (fragment): aminoglycoside phosphotransferase from E. coli; aph(4)-Ia; confers resistance to hygromycin
   4331..4364    -  protein_bind   loxP: Cre-mediated recombination occurs in the 8-bp core sequence (GCATACAT). Cre recombinase
   4923..4956    -  protein_bind   FRT (minimal): supports FLP-mediated excision but not integration (Turan and Bode, 2011) FLP recombinase from the Saccharomyces cerevisiae 2μ plasmid
   5000..5040    -  terminator     rrnB T1 terminator (fragment): transcription terminator T1 from the E. coli rrnB gene
   5042..5157    -  ncRNA          5S rRNA: Accession: RF00001 - 5S ribosomal RNA
   5188..5212    +  CDS            KanR (fragment): aminoglycoside phosphotransferase; aph(3')-Ia; confers resistance to kanamycin
   5242..5338    +  promoter       AmpR promoter (fragment): bla
   5341..6201    +  CDS            AmpR: β-lactamase; bla; confers resistance to ampicillin, carbenicillin, and related antibiotics
   6325..6913    +  rep_origin     ori: high-copy-number ColE1/pMB1/pBR322/pUC origin of replication
   7138..7155    +  terminator     rrnB T2 terminator (fragment): transcription terminator T2 from the E. coli rrnB gene
   7180..7199    -  CDS            lacZα (fragment): LacZα fragment of β-galactosidase; lacZ fragment
   7669..7702    +  protein_bind   FRT (minimal): supports FLP-mediated excision but not integration (Turan and Bode, 2011) FLP recombinase from the Saccharomyces cerevisiae 2μ plasmid
