>Addgene plasmid #106137 | pCfB6581 | addgene full sequence | sequence record 213478 | Addgene NGS Result
GAATGCGTGCGATGCCCATCAATCCATGGAATCTTTGCCGTGAGACACACAAGTTTCAGACTTGCTCCTT
TTGAGTCTTCTCATCATTTACGACAGTTCTTTTTCCACCCACAGCCATCCGACTTGTGCATCTCCGTATC
CTAGCCGAGCCCATTCGGGGTGCATGACAACTGCGGGATCTTGGGGGTAGAGTGTTTAGCGAAATTAATA
TATGCAGTATAGTGCAGGATGAGCTAAGAAGCATTCTACAAACAGTTGTATACAGGCACCAGACATTTAT
ATAGTTATTGGGAAACGTCGAGTGGCGTAAGATGGCGGTGCCCTGGAGCCACTCACACATGTATCATAGG
TTTAATAAGTCCCGCACGGGTCGTTTCTAATGTAATGTCTCATGTCTAAGAACCACGGTGTATTCACCGA
ACTATCCTTGAGATACTCATTGCTCATCGCTACGGGCTCGACGCTGGCATTTTTTCTCCGATAATTTCAC
GGTGGACGTACCCACAGGCCATCCCTTCTGCTTTGGGAACTCGCGTATACGTGCAACGCTTACGCAACTA
ACATGAATGAATACGATATACATCAAAGACTATGATACGCAGTATTGCACACTGTACGAGTAAGGGCACT
AGCCACTGCACTCAAGTGAAACCGTTGCCCGGGTACGAGTATGAGTATGTACAGTATGTTTAGTATTGTA
CTTGGACAATGCTTGTATCGTACATTCTCAAGTGTCAAACATAAATATCCGTTGCTATATCCTCGCACCA
CCACGTAGCTCGCTATATCCCTGTGTTGAATCCATCCATCTTGGATTGCCAATTGTGCACACAGAACCGG
GCACTCACTTCCCCATCCACACTTCAACGGAATGCGTGCGATCGCGTGCATTCCTTCTGTTCGGAATCAA
CCTCAAGGTTAACGGCCACGATCCCCTCGTTGTTACTCTTGGTCAGCCCATTGTCGGTAACGCTGGCTTT
GCTAACTGGGTCGATAAACTCTTCTTTGGCCAGGAGAACCCCGATGTCTCCAAGGTGTCCAAAGACCGAA
AGCTCTACCGAATCACCCACCGAGGAGATATCGTCCCTCAAGTGCCCTTCTGGGACGGTTACCAGCACTG
CTCTGGTGAGGTCTTTATTGACTGGCCCCTGATCCACCCTCCTCTCTCCAACGTTGTCATGTGCCAGGGC
CAGAGCAATAAACAGTGCTCTGCCGGTAACACTCTGCTCCAGCAGGTCAATGTGATTGGAAACCATCTGC
AGTACTTCGTCACCGAGGGTGTCTGTGGTATCTAAGCTATTTATCACTCTTTACAACTTCTACCTCAACT
ATCTACTTTAATAAATGAATATCGTTTATTCTCTATGATTACTGTATATGCGTTCCTCTAAGACAAATCG
AAACCAGCATGCGATCGAATGGCATACAAAAGTTTCTTCCGAAGTTGATCAATGTCCTGATAGTCAGGCA
GCTTGAGAAGATTGACACAGGTGGAGGCCGTAGGGAACCGATCAACCTGTCTACCAGCGTTACGAATGGC
AAATGACGGGTTCAAAGCCTTGAATCCTTGCAATGGTGCCTTGGATACTGATGTCACAAACTTAAGAAGC
AGCCGCTTGTCCTCTTCCTCGAAACTCTCAAACACAGTCCAGAAGTCCTTTATAGTTTGATCTGTATCCA
GATAGCCTCCGTAATTGGTGTGTGTCTTCAAATCCCAGACGTCCACATTGGCATGTCCTCCACTGATAAG
CATTTGAAGTTCATCTGCGTTGAACATTGAGACCCACGAAGGGTCAATGAGCTGGTATAGACCGCCCAAG
AATGCATCTGAGAACAGCTGAAGCTTCGTACGATAACTTCGTATAATGTATGCTATACGAAGTTATAAGG
AGTTTGGCGCCCGTTTTTTCGAGCCCCACACGTTTCGGTGAGTATGAGCGGCGGCAGATTCGAGCGTTTC
CGGTTTCCGCGGCTGGACGAGAGCCCATGATGGGGGCTCCCACCACCAGCAATCAGGGCCCTGATTACAC
ACCCACCTGTAATGTCATGCTGTTCATCGTGGTTAATGCTGCTGTGTGCTGTGTGTGTGTGTTGTTTGGC
GCTCATTGTTGCGTTATGCAGCGTACACCACAATATTGGAAGCTTATTAGCCTTTCTATTTTTTCGTTTG
CAAGGCTTAACAACATTGCTGTGGAGAGGGATGGGGATATGGAGGCCGCTGGAGGGAGTCGGAGAGGCGT
TTTGGAGCGGCTTGGCCTGGCGCCCAGCTCGCGAAACGCACCTAGGACCCTTTGGCACGCCGAAATGTGC
CACTTTTCAGTCTAGTAACGCCTTACCTACGTCATTCCATGCATGCATGTTTGCGCCTTTTTTCCCTTGC
CCTTGATCGCCACACAGTACAGTGCACTGTACAGTGGAGGTTTTGGGGGGGTCTTAGATGGGAGCTAAAA
GCGGCCTAGCGGTACACTAGTGGGATTGTATGGAGTGGCATGGAGCCTAGGTGGAGCCTGACAGGACGCA
CGACCGGCTAGCCCGTGACAGACGATGGGTGGCTCCTGTTGTCCACCGCGTACAAATGTTTGGGCCAAAG
TCTTGTCAGCCTTGCTTGCGAACCTAATTCCCAATTTTGTCACTTCGCACCCCCATTGATCGAGCCCTAA
CCCCTGCCCATCAGGCAATCCAATTAAGCTCGCATTGTCTGCCTTGTTTAGTTTGGCTCCTGCCCGTTTC
GGCGTCCACTTGCACAAACACAAACAAGCATTATATATAAGGCTCGTCTCTCCCTCCCAACCACACTCAC
TTTTTTGCCCGTCTTCCCTTGCTAACACAAAAGTCAAGAACACAAACAACCACCCCAACCCCCTTACACA
CAAGACATATCTACAGCAATGGGTAAAAAGCCTGAACTCACCGCGACGTCTGTCGAGAAGTTTCTGATCG
AAAAGTTCGACAGCGTCTCCGACCTGATGCAGCTCTCGGAGGGCGAAGAATCTCGTGCTTTCAGCTTCGA
TGTAGGAGGGCGTGGATATGTCCTGCGGGTAAATAGCTGCGCCGATGGTTTCTACAAAGATCGTTATGTT
TATCGGCACTTTGCATCGGCCGCGCTCCCGATTCCGGAAGTGCTTGACATTGGGGAATTCAGCGAGAGCC
TGACCTATTGCATCTCCCGCCGTGCACAGGGTGTCACGTTGCAAGACCTGCCTGAAACCGAACTGCCCGC
TGTTCTGCAGCCGGTCGCGGAGGCAATGGATGCCATTGCTGCGGCCGATCTTAGCCAGACGAGCGGGTTC
GGCCCATTCGGACCGCAAGGAATCGGTCAATACACTACATGGCGTGATTTCATATGCGCGATTGCTGATC
CCCATGTGTATCACTGGCAAACTGTGATGGACGACACCGTCAGTGCGTCCGTCGCGCAGGCTCTCGATGA
GCTGATGCTTTGGGCCGAGGACTGCCCCGAAGTCCGGCACCTCGTGCACGCGGATTTCGGCTCCAACAAT
GTCCTGACGGACAATGGCCGCATAACAGCGGTCATTGACTGGAGCGAGGCGATGTTCGGGGATTCCCAAT
ACGAGGTCGCCAACATCTTCTTCTGGAGGCCGTGGTTGGCTTGTATGGAGCAGCAGACGCGCTACTTCGA
GCGGAGGCATCCGGAGCTTGCAGGATCGCCGCGGCTCCGGGCGTATATGCTCCGCATTGGTCTTGACCAA
CTCTATCAGAGCTTGGTTGACGGCAATTTCGATGATGCAGCTTGGGCGCAGGGTCGATGCGACGCAATCG
TCCGATCCGGAGCCGGGACTGTCGGGCGTACACAAATCGCCCGCAGAAGCGCGGCCGTCTGGACCGATGG
CTGTGTAGAAGTACTCGCCGATAGTGGAAACCGACGCCCCAGCACTCGTCCGAGGGCAAAGGAATAACCC
CACGTTGCCGGTCTTGCCTCCTACTACCTGTCCATCAATGACGAGGTTCTCACCCCTGCCCAGGTCGAGG
CTCTTATTACTGAGTCCAACACCGGTGTTCTTCCCACCACCAACCTCAAGGGCTCTCCCAACGCTGTTGC
CTACAACGGTGTTGGCATTTAGGCAATTAACAGATAGTTTGCCGGTGATAATTCTCTTAACCTCCCACAC
TCCTTTGACATAACGATTTATGTAACGAAACTGAAATTTGACCAGATATTGTTGTAAATAGAAAATCTGG
CTTGTAGGTGGCAAAATCCCGTCTTTGTTCATCAATTCCCTCTGTGACTACTCGTCATCCCTTTATGTTC
GACTGTCGTATTTTTATTTTCCATACATACGCAAGTGAGATGCCCGTGTCCGAATTCATAACTTCGTATA
ATGTATGCTATACGAAGTTATGTGATATCAGATCCACTAGTGGCCTTTCTGGGGACCGAGAATTAGTGTT
GATGCTAGCGCAAGGCTTGTTCTTTAGTGGGCATCTACCGCAGCTACTATACACGAGCGCGACGTAGGTA
TAGCATGCCAAAGGCGGGTGCGATACCAGATGACGCTATAATATGCCAGATTTGCACTAGCACACATCAC
TGGAAGCTGTCAATTTGAAAATGTCAATGCAGTCTCACCATTGGACGATCTTGGCACCTCCTAAACTCTG
GCAATGTCTGAGCTCTTTGACACATAAGACATCAAGCAGACGGTCTAAAATCATATGCCATGTAAAGAAC
TACTAGTGCCTGTAGAAGACGCCTGTAGAAGACGCCTGTAGAAGACGCCTGTAGAAGACGGCTACTTGTA
TATTCTCACTTGTCGTGCTTCACTCACGGCTCGATGTCCACTGCTTACCTCAGCGGCAGCGGGCGGAAAA
AGCCTACAAACCCCTGTCGGCCGCGTTGCACTTGTTGGGCGACGACCAAAATCGCGTGCATTCGCGGCCG
CATTTAAATCCCCACTTCAGAAGTTCCTATACTTTCTAGAGAATAGGAACTTCACTATAGAGTCGAATAA
GGGCGACACCCCATAATTAGCCCGGGCGAAAGGCCCAGTCTTTCGACTGAGCCTTTCGTTTTATTTGATG
CCTGGCAGTTCCCTACTCTCGCATGGGGAGTCCCCACACTACCATCGGCGCTACGGCGTTTCACTTCTGA
GTTCGGCATGGGGTCAGGTGGGACCACCGCGCTACTGCCGCCAGGCAAACAAGGGGTGTTATGAGCCATA
TTCAGGTATAAATGGGCTCGCGATAATGTTCAGAATTGGTTAATTGGTTGTAACACTGACCCCTATTTGT
TTATTTTTCTAAATACATTCAAATATGTATCCGCTCATGAGACAATAACCCTGATAAATGCTTCAATAAT
ATTGAAAAAGGAAGAATATGAGTATTCAACATTTCCGTGTCGCCCTTATTCCCTTTTTTGCGGCATTTTG
CCTTCCTGTTTTTGCTCACCCAGAAACGCTGGTGAAAGTAAAAGATGCTGAAGATCAGTTGGGTGCACGA
GTGGGTTACATCGAACTGGATCTCAACAGCGGTAAGATCCTTGAGAGTTTTCGCCCCGAAGAACGTTTTC
CAATGATGAGCACTTTTAAAGTTCTGCTATGTGGCGCGGTATTATCCCGTATTGACGCCGGGCAAGAGCA
ACTCGGTCGCCGCATACACTATTCTCAGAATGACTTGGTTGAGTACTCACCAGTCACAGAAAAGCATCTT
ACGGATGGCATGACAGTAAGAGAATTATGCAGTGCTGCCATAACCATGAGTGATAACACTGCGGCCAACT
TACTTCTGACAACGATCGGAGGACCGAAGGAGCTAACCGCTTTTTTGCACAACATGGGGGATCATGTAAC
TCGCCTTGATCGTTGGGAACCGGAGCTGAATGAAGCCATACCAAACGACGAGCGTGACACCACGATGCCT
GTAGCGATGGCAACAACGTTGCGCAAACTATTAACTGGCGAACTACTTACTCTAGCTTCCCGGCAACAAT
TAATAGACTGGATGGAGGCGGATAAAGTTGCAGGACCACTTCTGCGCTCGGCCCTTCCGGCTGGCTGGTT
TATTGCTGATAAATCCGGAGCCGGTGAGCGTGGTTCTCGCGGTATCATCGCAGCGCTGGGGCCAGATGGT
AAGCCCTCCCGTATCGTAGTTATCTACACGACGGGGAGTCAGGCAACTATGGATGAACGAAATAGACAGA
TCGCTGAGATAGGTGCCTCACTGATTAAGCATTGGTAAGCAGAGCATTACGCTGACTTGACGGGACGGCG
CAAGCTCATGACCAAAATCCCTTAACGTGAGTTACGCGCGCGTCGTTCCACTGAGCGTCAGACCCCGTAG
AAAAGATCAAAGGATCTTCTTGAGATCCTTTTTTTCTGCGCGTAATCTGCTGCTTGCAAACAAAAAAACC
ACCGCTACCAGCGGTGGTTTGTTTGCCGGATCAAGAGCTACCAACTCTTTTTCCGAAGGTAACTGGCTTC
AGCAGAGCGCAGATACCAAATACTGTTCTTCTAGTGTAGCCGTAGTTAGCCCACCACTTCAAGAACTCTG
TAGCACCGCCTACATACCTCGCTCTGCTAATCCTGTTACCAGTGGCTGCTGCCAGTGGCGATAAGTCGTG
TCTTACCGGGTTGGACTCAAGACGATAGTTACCGGATAAGGCGCAGCGGTCGGGCTGAACGGGGGGTTCG
TGCACACAGCCCAGCTTGGAGCGAACGACCTACACCGAACTGAGATACCTACAGCGTGAGCTATGAGAAA
GCGCCACGCTTCCCGAAGGGAGAAAGGCGGACAGGTATCCGGTAAGCGGCAGGGTCGGAACAGGAGAGCG
CACGAGGGAGCTTCCAGGGGGAAACGCCTGGTATCTTTATAGTCCTGTCGGGTTTCGCCACCTCTGACTT
GAGCGTCGATTTTTGTGATGCTCGTCAGGGGGGCGGAGCCTATGGAAAAACGCCAGCAACGCGGCCTTTT
TACGGTTCCTGGCCTTTTGCTGGCCTTTTGCTCACATGTTCTTTCCTGCGTTATCCCCTGATTCTGTGGA
TAACCGTATTACCGCCTTTGAGTGAGCTGATACCGCTCGCCGCAGCCGAACGACCGAGCGCAGCGAGTCA
GTGAGCGAGGAAGCGGAAGGCGAGAGTAGGGAACTGCCAGGCATCAAACTAAGCAGAAGGCCCCTGACGG
ATGGCCTTTTTGCGTTTCTACAAACTCTTTCTGTGTTGTAAAACGACGGCCAGTCTTAAGCTCGGGCCCC
CTGGGCGGTTCTGATAACGAGTAATCGTTAATCCGCAAATAACGTAAAAACCCGCTTCGGCGGGTTTTTT
TATGGGGGGAGTTTAGGGAAAGAGCATTTGTCAGAATATTTAAGGGCGCCTGTCACTTTGCTTGATATAT
GAGAATTATTTAACCTTATAAATGAGAAAAAAGCAACGCACTTTAAATAAGATACGTTGCTTTTTCGATT
GATGAACACCTATAATTAAACTATTCATCTATTATTTATGATTTTTTGTATATACAATATTTCTAGTTTG
TTAAAGAGAATTAAGAAAATAAATCTCGAAAATAATAAAGGGAAAATCAGTTTTTGATATCAAAATTATA
CATGTCAACGATAATACAAAATATAATACAAACTATAAGATGTTATCAGTATTTATTATGCATTTAGAAT
AAATTTTGTGTCGCCCTTATTCGACTCACTATAGAAGTTCCTATTCTCTAGAAAGTATAGGAACTTCACT
TCATTTTATTTAAATTTGCGGCCGC
Features (pLannotate 1.2.2; 14 found; start..end, strand, type, name):
   1391..1825    -  CDS            HUL5 (fragment): HUL5_YEAST - Experimental evidence at protein level: Swiss-Prot protein existence level 1. Probable E3 ubiquitin-protein ligase which accepts ubiquitin from an E2 ubiquitin-conjugating enzyme in the form of a thioester and then directly transfers the ubiquitin to targeted substrates. Non essential. From Saccharomyces cerevisiae (strain ATCC 204508 / S288c) (Baker's yeast).
   1853..1886    -  protein_bind   loxP: Cre-mediated recombination occurs in the 8-bp core sequence (GCATACAT). Cre recombinase
   2895..3916    +  CDS            HygR (fragment): aminoglycoside phosphotransferase from E. coli; aph(4)-Ia; confers resistance to hygromycin
   4328..4361    -  protein_bind   loxP: Cre-mediated recombination occurs in the 8-bp core sequence (GCATACAT). Cre recombinase
   4920..4953    -  protein_bind   FRT (minimal): supports FLP-mediated excision but not integration (Turan and Bode, 2011) FLP recombinase from the Saccharomyces cerevisiae 2μ plasmid
   4997..5037    -  terminator     rrnB T1 terminator (fragment): transcription terminator T1 from the E. coli rrnB gene
   5039..5154    -  ncRNA          5S rRNA: Accession: RF00001 - 5S ribosomal RNA
   5185..5209    +  CDS            KanR (fragment): aminoglycoside phosphotransferase; aph(3')-Ia; confers resistance to kanamycin
   5239..5335    +  promoter       AmpR promoter (fragment): bla
   5338..6198    +  CDS            AmpR: β-lactamase; bla; confers resistance to ampicillin, carbenicillin, and related antibiotics
   6320..6908    +  rep_origin     ori: high-copy-number ColE1/pMB1/pBR322/pUC origin of replication
   7133..7150    +  terminator     rrnB T2 terminator (fragment): transcription terminator T2 from the E. coli rrnB gene
   7175..7194    -  CDS            lacZα (fragment): LacZα fragment of β-galactosidase; lacZ fragment
   7664..7697    +  protein_bind   FRT (minimal): supports FLP-mediated excision but not integration (Turan and Bode, 2011) FLP recombinase from the Saccharomyces cerevisiae 2μ plasmid
