[The description below was written by a language model from this plasmid's Addgene catalogue record and pLannotate feature annotations shown in this document.]
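Description:
pCfB6581 is an empty integrative vector from the EasyCloneYALI toolbox for engineering the yeast Yarrowia lipolytica. It carries no yeast replication origin among the annotated features. Instead, it is designed to insert into the chromosome at the defined site IntF_3. In Escherichia coli it is maintained as a high-copy plasmid through a ColE1/pUC-type origin and selected with ampicillin through a complete bla (AmpR) gene and its promoter. The parental backbone is listed as unknown. Two sequence records exist, the depositor's (7,730 nt) and a sequencing-derived one (7,725 nt), and they give the same feature layout with only a few bases of offset.

The yeast selection cassette is a hygromycin phosphotransferase gene (HygR) flanked by two loxP sites in the same orientation. After integration, Cre recombinase can excise the marker, allowing it to be reused in further rounds of engineering. The promoter and terminator driving HygR are not annotated. The record describes a USER cloning site for inserting expression cassettes, but the feature tables mark neither this site nor the IntF_3 homology arms. The large unannotated regions probably contain these elements. A match to a fragment of the S. cerevisiae HUL5 gene lies next to one loxP site. It may reflect similarity to genomic sequence in a homology arm, though the record does not confirm this.

The bacterial portion is bracketed by two minimal FRT sites. It also contains short remnants of rrnB terminators, a 5S rRNA sequence, KanR and lacZα, which appear to be backbone leftovers rather than functional parts. There is no insert. Users clone their own genes of interest into the vector for stable, marker-recyclable genomic integration and expression.
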