Addgene plasmid #106137: pCfB6581
Purpose: (Empty Backbone) EasyCloneYALI system-based yeast integrative vector carrying loxP-flanked hygromycin-resistance marker, integration into Yarrowia lipolytica chromosomal location IntF_3, USER site for cloning, amp resistance
Depositing lab: Irina Borodina. Depositing organization: Danmarks Tekniske Universitet. Publication: EasyCloneYALI: CRISPR/Cas9-Based Synthetic Toolbox for Engineering of the Yeast Yarrowia lipolytica. Holkenbrink C, Dam MI, Kildegaard KR, Beder J, Dahlin J, Domenech Belda D, Borodina I. Biotechnol J. 2018 Jan 29. doi: 10.1002/biot.201700543. PubMed 29377615.
Backbone
  Vector backbone: Unknown
  Vector type: Yeast Expression
  Selectable markers: Hygromycin
Growth in bacteria
  Bacterial resistance: Ampicillin, 100 μg/mL
  Growth temperature: 37°C
  Growth strain: DH5alpha
  Copy number: High Copy
Gene/Insert
  Gene/Insert name: None
Terms and licenses: Academic/Nonprofit Terms; Industry Terms: Not Available to Industry
How to cite: pCfB6581 was a gift from Irina Borodina (Addgene plasmid # 106137 ; http://n2t.net/addgene:106137 ; RRID:Addgene_106137)
